>Addgene plasmid #41 | pcDNA-p160MBP | addgene full sequence | sequence record 435256 | Addgene NGS Result
GACGGATCGGGAGATCTCCCGATCCCCTATGGTGCACTCTCAGTACAATCTGCTCTGATGCCGCATAGTT
AAGCCAGTATCTGCTCCCTGCTTGTGTGTTGGAGGTCGCTGAGTAGTGCGCGAGCAAAATTTAAGCTACA
ACAAGGCAAGGCTTGACCGACAATTGCATGAAGAATCTGCTTAGGGTTAGGCGTTTTGCGCTGCTTCGCG
ATGTACGGGCCAGATATACGCGTTGACATTGATTATTGACTAGTTATTAATAGTAATCAATTACGGGGTC
ATTAGTTCATAGCCCATATATGGAGTTCCGCGTTACATAACTTACGGTAAATGGCCCGCCTGGCTGACCG
CCCAACGACCCCCGCCCATTGACGTCAATAATGACGTATGTTCCCATAGTAACGCCAATAGGGACTTTCC
ATTGACGTCAATGGGTGGAGTATTTACGGTAAACTGCCCACTTGGCAGTACATCAAGTGTATCATATGCC
AAGTACGCCCCCTATTGACGTCAATGACGGTAAATGGCCCGCCTGGCATTATGCCCAGTACATGACCTTA
TGGGACTTTCCTACTTGGCAGTACATCTACGTATTAGTCATCGCTATTACCATGGTGATGCGGTTTTGGC
AGTACATCAATGGGCGTGGATAGCGGTTTGACTCACGGGGATTTCCAAGTCTCCACCCCATTGACGTCAA
TGGGAGTTTGTTTTGGCACCAAAATCAACGGGACTTTCCAAAATGTCGTAACAACTCCGCCCCATTGACG
CAAATGGGCGGTAGGCGTGTACGGTGGGAGGTCTATATAAGCAGAGCTCTCTGGCTAACTAGAGAACCCA
CTGCTTACTGGCTTATCGAAATTAATACGACTCACTATAGGGAGACCCAAGCTGGCTAGTTAAGCTTACC
ACCATGGCGGAGATGAAGAGCCCTACGAAAGCTGAGCCTGCGACTCCCGCAGAAGCGGCGCAAAGCGACC
GCCACAGCCTGCTGGAGCACAGCCGCGAGTTCTTGGACTTCTTCTGGGACATTGCGAAACCGGATCAGGA
AACGCGGCTCCGGGCCACGGAGAAGTTGTTGGAGTACTTGCGCACAAGGCCCAATGATTCGGAGATGAAA
TATGCCCTGAAGCGCCTAATCACTGGGCTTGGGGTGGGCCGAGAAGCCGCTAGGCCCTGCTACAGCCTGG
CGCTGGCACAGCTGTTGCAGTCTTTTGAAGACATCCCATTGTGTGACATCCTGGATCAGATACAAGAAAA
ATACAGCCTACAAGCCATGAACAAGGCAATGATGAGACCTAGTCTCTTTGCAAACCTTTTTGGAGTGCTA
GCCCTCTTTCAGTCAGGCCGCCTAGTGAAGGACAAAGAGGCCCTGATGAAGTCCGTGCAATTGCTGAAGA
TCCTGTCCCAACACCCCAACCACTTACAGGGACAGCCAATAAAGGCTCTGGTGGACATCCTCTCTGAGGT
CCCAGAGTCCATGTTCCAGGAGATCCTGCCAAAGGTCCTCAAGGGTAACATGAAAGTGATCCTCCGCTCT
CCCAAGTACTTGGAGCTCTTCCTCCTGGCTAAGCAGAGGGTGCCGACAAAGCTCGAGTCACTCATGGGCT
CGGTTGACCTATTCTCAGAAGACAATATTCCCAGTCTGGTGAACATCCTGAAGGTGGCCGCCAACTCTGT
CAAGAAGGAGCACAAGCTGCCTAATGTGGCTCTGGACCTGCTCCGCCTGGCTCTCAAGGAGAGCAGATTC
GAACTGTTCTGGAAGAAGGTTTTGGAGGAGGGGCTGCTGAAGAATCCGTCCTGGACATCCAGCTACATGT
GCTTCCGCCTACTGGGTGCGTCTCTGCCGCTTCTGTCAGAGGAGCAGTTGCAGTTGGTGATGCGAGGAGA
CTTGATCCGCCATTTTGGGGAGAACATGGTTATTTCTAAGCCCCAAAACCTATTTAAGATCATCCCAGAG
ATAAGTACATACGTGGGTACCTTCCTAGAGGGGTGCCAGGATGACCCTAAGCGGCAGTTGACTATGATGG
TGGCCTTTACAACCATCACCAATCAAGGTCTCCCTGTCATGCCTACCTTCTGGCGTGTCACGCGGTTTTT
GAATGCTGAAGCCCTGCAGAGCTATGTGGCCTGGTTGCGGGACATGTTCCTGCAGCCTGACCTGAACTCC
TTGGTTGACTTCAGCACTGCCAACCAGAAGAGAGCTCAGGACGCCTCGTTGAATGTGCCTGAGCGAGCTG
TATTCCGGCTCCGGAAGTGGATCATCCACCGCCTGGTCAGCCTTGTGGATCATTTGCATCTGGAGAAGGA
TGAAGCTGTGGTTGAGCAAATAGCCAGGTTTTGCTTGTTCCATGCCTTCTTTAAGACGAAGAAGGCTACG
CCCCAGATCCCAGAGACGAAGCAGCACTTCTCCTTCCCTTTGGACGACCGCAACCGTGGGGTCTTTGTCA
GTGCCTTCTTCAGCCTACTGCAGACGCTCAGTGTGAAGTTCAGGCAGACACCAGACCTGGCTGAAAATGG
GAAGCCTTGGACTTACCGCCTGGTTCAGTTGGCAGACATGCTGTTGAACCATAACCGCAATGTAACCAGT
GTGACATCCTTGACAACACAGCAGCGTCAGGCCTGGGACCAGATGATGAGTACTCTGAAGGAATTAGAGG
CCCGCTCCTCTGAGACCAGGGCCATTGCCTTCCAGCACCTGCTGCTTCTGGTGGGCCTCCACATCTTCAA
GTCCCCTGCAGAAAGCTGTGATGTCCTAGGAGACATTCAGACTTGCATCAAGAAAAGCATGGAGCAGAAT
CCCCGCCGATCACGCTCTAGAGCCAAAGCCTCCCAGGAGCCAGTATGGGTGGAGGTGATGGTGGAGATCT
TGCTGTCCTTGCTGGCTCAACCCAGCAACTTGATGCGCCAGGTGGTCCGGAGTGTATTTGGTCATATCTG
TCCCCACCTTACTCCACGTTGTCTGCAGCTAATCCTGGCTGTGCTCAGCCCTGTGACAAACGAGGATGAG
GATGACAACGTGGTGGTCACTGATGACGCTGATGAGAAGCAGCTGCAGCATGGAGAGGACGAAGACTCAG
ATAATGAGGACAATAAGAACTCAGAGAGTGACATGGACAGTGAGGATGGGGAAGAAAGTGAAGAGGAGGA
CCGTGACAAAGATGTGGACCCAGGCTTCCGTCAACAGTTGATGGAAGTGTTAAAAGCTGGGAATGCATTG
GGTGGAGTGGACAACGAGGAGGAGGAGGAGCTTGGGGATGAGGCCATGATGGCCCTGGACCAGAACCTGG
CCAGCCTATTTAAAGAGCAGAAGATGCGCATCCAGGCCCGGAATGAGGAGAAAAACAAGCTACAGAAGGA
GAAGAAGCTCCGACGGGACTTCCAAATCAGGGCACTAGACCTGATCGAGGTGCTGGTGACCAAGCAGCCT
GAGCACCCCCTGATCCTGGAACTACTTGAGCCACTGCTGAACGTGATCCAGCACAGCATGCGCAGCAAAG
GCTCCACCAAGCAGGAGCAGGACCTCCTGCACAAGACCGCCCGCATCTTCATGCACCACCTGTGTCGTGC
CCGCCGCTACTGCCACGAGGTGGGGCCGTGTGCAGAGGCTCTGCATGCCCAGGTGGAGAGGCTTGTGCAG
CAGGCTGGCAGCCAGGCTGATGCCTCTGTCGCCCTATACTATTTCAATGCCTCTCTGTACCTGCTGCGAG
TCCTCAGGGGCAACACCAATAAGAGGCACCAAGATGGTCATAAGTTACACGGAGCTGACACAGAGGACTC
AGAGGACCAGGCTGCTAACTGCTTAGACTTGGACTTTGTGACCCGGGTGTATTCAGCATCACTGGAATCT
CTTCTGACCAAGCGTAACAGCTCACTTACGGTCCCCATGTTCCTCAGCCTCTTCTCCAGATACCCAGTGA
TCTGTAAGAACCTGCTTCCCGTCCTGGCTCAGCATGTGGCTGGCCCATCTCGGCCCCGCCATCAGGCCCA
GGCATGCCTGATGCTCCAGAAGACTCTGTCTGCACGAGAGCTGAGAGTCTGTTTTGAGGATCCTGAGTGG
GAGCAGCTGATTACCCAACTCTTGGGAAAGGCCACCCAGACCCTGCAGACTCTTGGGGAGGCACAGAGCA
AGGGGGAGCACCAGAAGGAGCTATCCATCTTGGAGCTGCTGAACACTCTGTTGAGGACAGTCAATCACGA
GAAGCTGTCTGTGGACCTCACTGCTCCCTTGGGCGTGCTTCAGAGCAAGCAACAGAAGCTGCAGCAAAGC
CTGCAGCAGGGGAATCACTCATCTGGCTCCAATCGCCTCTATGATCTCTACTGGCAGGCCATGAGGATGC
TAGGAGTCCAACGTCCAAAGTCAGAAAAGAAGAATGCCAAGGATATTCCTAGTGACACCCAGAGCCCCGT
CAGCACAAAGCGGAAGAAAAAGGGATTCTTGCCAGAGACCAAGAAGCGAAAGAAACTTAAATCTGAGGGC
ACCACACCAGAAAAGAATGCTGCGTCACAGCAGGATGCAGTGACAGAGGGTGCCATGCCTGCTGCCACTG
GTAAAGACCAGCCCCCCAGCACAGGCAAGAAGAAAAGGAAGAGGGTAAAGGCCAGCACCCCATCCCAGGT
GAATGGGATAACTGGGGCCAAGAGTCCAGCTCCCAGTAACCCCACCCTAAGCCCCAGCACCCCTGCCAAG
ACCCCAAAACTGCAGAAGAAAAAAGAGAAGCTGTCACAGGTGAATGGAGCCACTCCTGTGTCCCCCATAG
AGCCTGAAAGCAAAAAGCATCATCAGGAGGCACTCAGCACAAAGGAGGTCATAAGAAAGTCCCCCCACCC
CCAGTCTGCCCTGCCAAAGAAAAGAGCAAGGCTGTCTCTGGTGAGCAGGAGCCCCAGCCTGTTACAGAGT
GGGGTCAAGAAAAGGAGAGTGGCCAGCAGGAGAGTGCAGACACCTAGATATCCAGCACAGTGGCGGCCGC
TCGAGTCTAGAGGGCCCTTCGAACAAAAACTCATCTCAGAAGAGGATCTGAATATGCATACCGGTCATCA
TCACCATCACCATTGAGTTTAAACCCGCTGATCAGCCTCGACTGTGCCTTCTAGTTGCCAGCCATCTGTT
GTTTGCCCCTCCCCCGTGCCTTCCTTGACCCTGGAAGGTGCCACTCCCACTGTCCTTTCCTAATAAAATG
AGGAAATTGCATCGCATTGTCTGAGTAGGTGTCATTCTATTCTGGGGGGTGGGGTGGGGCAGGACAGCAA
GGGGGAGGATTGGGAAGACAATAGCAGGCATGCTGGGGATGCGGTGGGCTCTATGGCTTCTGAGGCGGAA
AGAACCAGCTGGGGCTCTAGGGGGTATCCCC
[124 nt withheld, positions 5352-5475]
C
[91 nt withheld, positions 5477-5567]
A
[49 nt withheld, positions 5569-5617]
CCTTTGACGTTGGAGTCCACGTTCTTT
[37 nt withheld, positions 5645-5681]
ACCCTATCTCGGTCTATTCTTTTGATTTATAAGGGATTTTGCCGATTTCGGCCTATTGGTTAAAAAATGA
GCTGATTTAACAAAAATTTAACGCGAATTAATTCTGTGGAATGTGTGTCAGTTAGGGTGTGGAAAGTCCC
CAGGCTCCCCAGCAGGCAGAAGTATGCAAAGCATGCATCTCAATTAGTCAGCAACCAGGTGTGGAAAGTC
CCCAGGCTCCCCAGCAGGCAGAAGTATGCAAAGCATGCATCTCAATTAGTCAGCAACCATAGTCCCGCCC
CTAACTCCGCCCATCCCGCCCCTAACTCCGCCCAGTTCCGCCCATTCTCCGCCCCATGGCTGACTAATTT
TTTTTATTTATGCAGAGGCCGAGGCCGCCTCTGCCTCTGAGCTATTCCAGAAGTAGTGAGGAGGCTTTTT
TGGAGGCCTAGGCTTTTGCAAAAAGCTCCCGGGAGCTTGTATATCCATTTTCGGATCTGATCAAGAGACA
GGATGAGGATCGTTTCGCATGATTGAACAAGATGGATTGCACGCAGGTTCTCCGGCCGCTTGGGTGGAGA
GGCTATTCGGCTATGACTGGGCACAACAGACAATCGGCTGCTCTGATGCCGCCGTGTTCCGGCTGTCAGC
GCAGGGGCGCCCGGTTCTTTTTGTCAAGACCGACCTGTCCGGTGCCCTGAATGAACTGCAGGACGAGGCA
GCGCGGCTATCGTGGCTGGCCACGACGGGCGTTCCTTGCGCAGCTGTGCTCGACGTTGTCACTGAAGCGG
GAAGGGACTGGCTGCTATTGGGCGAAGTGCCGGGGCAGGATCTCCTGTCATCTCACCTTGCTCCTGCCGA
GAAAGTATCCATCATGGCTGATGCAATGCGGCGGCTGCATACGCTTGATCCGGCTACCTGCCCATTCGAC
CACCAAGCGAAACATCGCATCGAGCGAGCACGTACTCGGATGGAAGCCGGTCTTGTCGATCAGGATGATC
TGGACGAAGAGCATCAGGGGCTCGCGCCAGCCGAACTGTTCGCCAGGCTCAAGGCGCGCATGCCCGACGG
CGAGGATCTCGTCGTGACCCATGGCGATGCCTGCTTGCCGAATATCATGGTGGAAAATGGCCGCTTTTCT
GGATTCATCGACTGTGGCCGGCTGGGTGTGGCGGACCGCTATCAGGACATAGCGTTGGCTACCCGTGATA
TTGCTGAAGAGCTTGGCGGCGAATGGGCTGACCGCTTCCTCGTGCTTTACGGTATCGCCGCTCCCGATTC
GCAGCGCATCGCCTTCTATCGCCTTCTTGACGAGTTCTTCTGAGCGGGACTCTGGGGTTCGCGAAATGAC
CGACCAAGCGACGCCCAACCTGCCATCACGAGATTTCGATTCCACCGCCGCCTTCTATGAAAGGTTGGGC
TTCGGAATCGTTTTCCGGGACGCCGGCTGGATGATCCTCCAGCGCGGGGATCTCATGCTGGAGTTCTTCG
CCCACCCCAACTTGTTTATTGCAGCTTATAATGGTTACAAATAAAGCAATAGCATCACAAATTTCACAAA
TAAAGCATTTTTTTCACTGCATTCTAGTTGTGGTTTGTCCAAACTCATCAATGTATCTTATCATGTCTGT
ATACCGTCGACCTCTAGCTAGAGCTTGGCGTAATCATGGTCATAGCTGTTTCCTGTGTGAAATTGTTATC
CGCTCACAATTCCACACAACATACGAGCCGGAAGCATAAAGTGTAAAGCCTGGGGTGCCTAATGAGTGAG
CTAACTCACATTAATTGCGTTGCGCTCACTGCCCGCTTTCCAGTCGGGAAACCTGTCGTGCCAGCTGCAT
TAATGAATCGGCCAACGCGCGGGGAGAGGCGGTTTGCGTATTGGGCGCTCTTCCGCTTCCTCGCTCACTG
ACTCGCTGCGCTCGGTCGTTCGGCTGCGGCGAGCGGTATCAGCTCACTCAAAGGCGGTAATACGGTTATC
CACAGAATCAGGGGATAACGCAGGAAAGAACATGTGAGCAAAAGGCCAGCAAAAGGCCAGGAACCGTAAA
AAGGCCGCGTTGCTGGCGTTTTTCCATAGGCTCCGCCCCCCTGACGAGCATCACAAAAATCGACGCTCAA
GTCAGAGGTGGCGAAACCCGACAGGACTATAAAGATACCAGGCGTTTCCCCCTGGAAGCTCCCTCGTGCG
CTCTCCTGTTCCGACCCTGCCGCTTACCGGATACCTGTCCGCCTTTCTCCCTTCGGGAAGCGTGGCGCTT
TCTCATAGCTCACGCTGTAGGTATCTCAGTTCGGTGTAGGTCGTTCGCTCCAAGCTGGGCTGTGTGCACG
AACCCCCCGTTCAGCCCGACCGCTGCGCCTTATCCGGTAACTATCGTCTTGAGTCCAACCCGGTAAGACA
CGACTTATCGCCACTGGCAGCAGCCACTGGTAACAGGATTAGCAGAGCGAGGTATGTAGGCGGTGCTACA
GAGTTCTTGAAGTGGTGGCCTAACTACGGCTACACTAGAAGAACAGTATTTGGTATCTGCGCTCTGCTGA
AGCCAGTTACCTTCGGAAAAAGAGTTGGTAGCTCTTGATCCGGCAAACAAACCACCGCTGGTAGCGGTGG
TTTTTTTGTTTGCAAGCAGCAGATTACGCGCAGAAAAAAAGGATCTCAAGAAGATCCTTTGATCTTTTCT
ACGGGGTCTGACGCTCAGTGGAACGAAAACTCACGTTAAGGGATTTTGGTCATGAGATTATCAAAAAGGA
TCTTCACCTAGATCCTTTTAAATTAAAAATGAAGTTTTAAATCAATCTAAAGTATATATGAGTAAACTTG
GTCTGACAGTTACCAATGCTTAATCAGTGAGGCACCTATCTCAGCGATCTGTCTATTTCGTTCATCCATA
GTTGCCTGACTCCCCGTCGTGTAGATAACTACGATACGGGAGGGCTTACCATCTGGCCCCAGTGCTGCAA
TGATACCGCGAGACCCACGCTCACCGGCTCCAGATTTATCAGCAATAAACCAGCCAGCCGGAAGGGCCGA
GCGCAGAAGTGGTCCTGCAACTTTATCCGCCTCCATCCAGTCTATTAATTGTTGCCGGGAAGCTAGAGTA
AGTAGTTCGCCAGTTAATAGTTTGCGCAACGTTGTTGCCATTGCTACAGGCATCGTGGTGTCACGCTCGT
CGTTTGGTATGGCTTCATTCAGCTCCGGTTCCCAACGATCAAGGCGAGTTACATGATCCCCCATGTTGTG
CAAAAAAGCGGTTAGCTCCTTCGGTCCTCCGATCGTTGTCAGAAGTAAGTTGGCCGCAGTGTTATCACTC
ATGGTTATGGCAGCACTGCATAATTCTCTTACTGTCATGCCATCCGTAAGATGCTTTTCTGTGACTGGTG
AGTACTCAACCAAGTCATTCTGAGAATAGTGTATGCGGCGACCGAGTTGCTCTTGCCCGGCGTCAATACG
GGATAATACCGCGCCACATAGCAGAACTTTAAAAGTGCTCATCATTGGAAAACGTTCTTCGGGGCGAAAA
CTCTCAAGGATCTTACCGCTGTTGAGATCCAGTTCGATGTAACCCACTCGTGCACCCAACTGATCTTCAG
CATCTTTTACTTTCACCAGCGTTTCTGGGTGAGCAAAAACAGGAAGGCAAAATGCCGCAAAAAAGGGAAT
AAGGGCGACACGGAAATGTTGAATACTCATACTCTTCCTTTTTCAATATTATTGAAGCATTTATCAGGGT
TATTGTCTCATGAGCGGATACATATTTGAATGTATTTAGAAAAATAAACAAATAGGGGTTCCGCGCACAT
TTCCCCGAAAAGTGCCACCTGACGTC
Features (pLannotate 1.2.2; 20 found; start..end, strand, type, name):
     28..80      -  misc_feature   bom (fragment): basis of mobility region from pBR322
    235..614     +  enhancer       CMV enhancer: human cytomegalovirus immediate early enhancer
    615..818     +  promoter       CMV promoter: human cytomegalovirus (CMV) immediate early promoter
    814..847     +  LTR            5' LTR (truncated) (fragment): truncated 5' long terminal repeat (LTR) from HIV-1
    863..881     +  promoter       T7 promoter: promoter for bacteriophage T7 RNA polymerase
    914..4945    +  CDS            Mybbp1a: MBB1A_MOUSE - Also known as P160. Experimental evidence at protein level: Swiss-Prot protein existence level 1. May activate or repress transcription via interactions with sequence specific DNA-binding proteins (PubMed:9447996, PubMed:11956195, PubMed:14744933). Repression may be mediated at least in part by histone deacetylase activity (HDAC activity) (PubMed:14744933). Acts as a corepressor and in concert with CRY1, represses the transcription of the core circadian clock component PER2 (PubMed:19129230). Preferentially binds to dimethylated histone H3 'Lys-9' (H3K9me2) on the PER2 promoter (
   5082..5306    +  polyA_signal   bGH poly(A) signal: bovine growth hormone polyadenylation signal
   5310..5331    +  promoter       SV40 promoter (fragment): SV40 enhancer and early promoter
   5352..5780    +  rep_origin     f1 ori (sequence partly withheld): f1 bacteriophage origin of replication; arrow indicates direction of (+) strand synthesis
   5794..6123    +  promoter       SV40 promoter: SV40 enhancer and early promoter
   6190..6981    +  CDS            neo: KKA2_KLEPN - Also known as kan, nptII. Experimental evidence at protein level: Swiss-Prot protein existence level 1. Resistance to kanamycin, neomycin, paromomycin, ribostamycin, butirosin and gentamicin B. From Klebsiella pneumoniae.
   7007..7165    +  CDS            ble (fragment): BLE_KLEPN - Experimental evidence at protein level: Swiss-Prot protein existence level 1. Binding protein with a strong affinity to the bleomycin family of antibiotics. Binds to CL990; an antimitotic-antibiotic compound. From Klebsiella pneumoniae.
   7160..7281    +  polyA_signal   SV40 poly(A) signal: SV40 polyadenylation signal
   7354..7370    -  protein_bind   lac operator: The lac repressor binds to the lac operator to inhibit transcription in E. coli. This inhibition can be relieved by adding lactose or isopropyl-β-D-thiogalactopyranoside (IPTG). lac repressor encoded by lacI
   7378..7408    -  promoter       lac promoter: promoter for the E. coli lac operon
   7423..7444    -  protein_bind   CAP binding site: CAP binding activates transcription in the presence of cAMP. E. coli catabolite activator protein
   7457..7549    -  CDS            lacI (fragment): lac repressor; lacI; The lac repressor binds to the lac operator to inhibit transcription in E. coli. This inhibition can be relieved by adding lactose or isopropyl-β-D-thiogalactopyranoside (IPTG).
   7732..8320    -  rep_origin     ori: high-copy-number ColE1/pMB1/pBR322/pUC origin of replication
   8491..9351    -  CDS            AmpR: β-lactamase; bla; confers resistance to ampicillin, carbenicillin, and related antibiotics
   9352..9456    -  promoter       AmpR promoter: bla
