[The description below was written by a language model from this plasmid's Addgene catalogue record and pLannotate feature annotations shown in this document.]
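Description:
pcDNA-p160MBP is a mammalian expression plasmid built on the Invitrogen pcDNA3.1 myc-His A backbone and carrying the mouse Mybbp1a cDNA, which encodes p160 myb binding protein (p160MBP). The roughly 4 kb insert was placed between the HindIII and EcoRV sites of the polylinker, both of which remain intact, giving a sequenced plasmid of about 9.5 kb. Transcription is driven by the human cytomegalovirus immediate-early enhancer and promoter and terminated by the bovine growth hormone polyadenylation signal. A T7 promoter just upstream of the coding region allows in vitro transcription and serves as a sequencing primer site. The catalogue lists a C-terminal myc tag supplied by the backbone, although the automated feature table does not annotate the tag separately. The depositor notes a K935R substitution in the insert that is not known to affect protein function.

In E. coli the plasmid is maintained at high copy through a ColE1/pUC-type origin and selected with ampicillin via the β-lactamase gene. An f1 origin is also present, permitting single-stranded DNA production. For mammalian cells, an SV40 early promoter drives a neomycin phosphotransferase cassette with an SV40 poly(A) signal, enabling selection of stable transfectants. Several short hits in the annotation (HIV-1 LTR, ble, lacI and bom fragments) are partial matches and probably backbone remnants rather than functional parts.

Mybbp1a is a transcriptional coregulator that can act as a corepressor. The associated publication concerns its recruitment to PGC-1α to suppress mitochondrial respiration, modulated by p38 MAPK, so the construct suits overexpression and tagged-protein interaction studies in transfected mammalian cells.
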