Addgene plasmid #41: pcDNA-p160MBP
Depositing lab: Bruce Spiegelman. Depositing organization: Dana-Farber Cancer Institute. Publication: Suppression of mitochondrial respiration through recruitment of p160 myb binding protein to PGC-1alpha: modulation by p38 MAPK. Fan M, Rhee J, St-Pierre J, Handschin C, Puigserver P, Lin J, Jaeger S, Erdjument-Bromage H, Tempst P, Spiegelman BM. Genes Dev 2004 Feb 1;18(3):278-89. Epub 2004 Jan 26. 10.1101/gad.1152204 PubMed 14744933.
Backbone
  Vector backbone: pcDNA3.1 myc-His A
  Backbone manufacturer: Invitrogen
  Backbone size w/o insert (bp): 5500
  Vector type: Mammalian Expression
Growth in bacteria
  Bacterial resistance: Ampicillin, 100 μg/mL
  Growth temperature: 37°C
  Growth strain: DH5alpha
  Copy number: High Copy
Gene/Insert
  Gene/Insert name: p160 myb binding protein (alt names: Mybbp1a; p160MBP)
  Species: M. musculus (mouse)
  Insert size (bp): 4000
  GenBank ID: BC052889
  Entrez Gene: Mybbp1a (a.k.a. AL024407, AU019902, P160, p160MBP, p67MBP)
  Tag / fusion protein: myc (C terminal on backbone)
  Cloning method: Restriction Enzyme; 5′ cloning site HindIII (not destroyed); 3′ cloning site EcoRV (not destroyed)
  Sequencing primers: 5′ T7
Resource information
  A portion of this plasmid was derived from a plasmid made by: Tom Gonda
Terms and licenses: Academic/Nonprofit Terms; Industry Terms: Not Available to Industry
Depositor comments: There is a K935R mutation in this insert. The mutation is not known to affect p160MBP function.
How to cite: pcDNA-p160MBP was a gift from Bruce Spiegelman (Addgene plasmid # 41 ; http://n2t.net/addgene:41 ; RRID:Addgene_41)
