>Addgene plasmid #41 | pcDNA-p160MBP | addgene partial sequence | sequence record 36979 | BGH-rev 5'-TAGAAGGCACAGTCGAGG-3'
TATATGGTGAGGTGAGATGACGGTATGCATATTCAGATCCTCTTCTGAGATGAGTTTTTGTTCGAAGGGC
CCTCTAGACTCGAGCGGCCGCCACTGTGCTGGATATCTAGGTGTCTGCACTCTCCTGCTGGCCACTCTCC
TTTTCTTGACCCCACTCTGTAACAGGCTGGGGCTCCTGCTCACCAGAGACAGCCTTGCTCTTTTCTTTGG
CAGGGCAGACTGGGGGTGGGGGGACTTTCTTATGACCTCCTTTGTGCTGAGTGCCTCCTGATGATGCTTT
TTGCTTTCAGGCTCTATGGGGGACACAGGAGTGGCTCCATTCACCTGTGACAGCTTCTCTTTTTTCTTCT
GCAGTTTTGGGGTCTTGGCAGGGGTGCTGGGGCTTAGGGTGGGGTTACTGGGAGCTGGACTCTTGGCCCC
AGTTATCCCATTCACCTGGGATGGGGTGCTGGCCTTTACCCTCTTCCTTTTCTTCTTGCCTGTGCTGGGG
GGCTGGTCTTTACCAGTGGCAGCAGGCATGGCACCCTCTGTCACTGCATCCTGCTGTGACGCAGCATTCT
TTTCTGGTGTGGTGCCCTCAGATTTAAGTTTCTTTCGCTTCTTGGTCTCTGGCAAGAATCCCTTTTTCTT
CCGCTTTGTGCTGACGGGGCTCTGGGTGTCACTAGGAATATCCTTGGCATTCTTCTTTTCTGACTTTGGA
CGTTGGACTCCTAGCATCCTCATGGCCTGCCAGTAGAGATCATAGAGGCGATTGGAGCCAGATGAGTGAT
TCCCCTGCTGCAGGCTTTGCTGCAGCTTCTGTTGCTTGCTCTGAAGCACGCCCAAGGGAGCAGTGAGGTC
CACAGACAGCTTCTCGTGAT
