>Addgene plasmid #41 | pcDNA-p160MBP | addgene partial sequence | sequence record 51330 | mp160MBP-F 5'-catcttcatgcaccacctgt-3'
AGGCTGATGCCTCTGTCGCCCTATACTATTTCAATGCCTCTCTGTACCTGCTGCGAGTCCTCAGGGGCAA
CACCAATAAGAGGCACCAAGATGGTCATAAGTTACACGGAGCTGACACAGAGGACTCANAGGACCAGGCT
GCTAACTGCTTAGACTTGGACTTTGTGACCCGGGTGTATTCAGCATCACTGGAATCTCTTCTGACCAAGC
GTAACAGCTCACTTACGGTCCCCATGTTCCTCAGCCTCTTCTCCAGATACCCAGTGATCTGTAAGAACCT
GCTTCCCGTCCTGGCTCAGCATGTGGCTGGCCCATCTCGGCCCCGCCATCAGGCCCAGGCATGCCTGATG
CTCCAGAAGACTCTGTCTGCACGAGAGCTGAGAGTCTGTTTTGAGGATCCTGAGTGGGAGCAGCTGATTA
CCCAACTCTTGGGAAAGGCCACCCAGACCCTGCAGACTCTTGGGGAGGCACAGAGCAAGGGGGAGCACCA
GAAGGAGCTATCCATCTTGGAGCTGCTGAACACTCTGTTGAGGACAGTCAATCACGAGAAGCTGTCTGTG
GACCTCACTGCTCCCTTGGGCGTGCTTCAGAGCAAGCAACAGAAGCTGCAGCAA
